Addgene plasmid #156945: pD649-HAsp-NCAM2-Fc(DAPA)-AviTag-6xHis
Purpose: Mammalian expression of cell-surface protein extracellular domain fused to Fc(DAPA)-Avi-6xHis. Protein is secreted from cells.
Depositing lab: Chris Garcia. Depositing organization: Stanford University. Publication: A Human IgSF Cell-Surface Interactome Reveals a Complex Network of Protein-Protein Interactions. Wojtowicz WM, Vielmetter J, Fernandes RA, Siepe DH, Eastman CL, Chisholm GB, Cox S, Klock H, Anderson PW, Rue SM, Miller JJ, Glaser SM, Bragstad ML, Vance J, Lam AW, Lesley SA, Zinn K, Garcia KC. Cell. 2020 Aug 20;182(4):1027-1043.e17. doi: 10.1016/j.cell.2020.07.025. PubMed 32822567.
Backbone
  Vector backbone: pD649
  Backbone size w/o insert (bp): 6106
  Vector type: Mammalian Expression
Growth in bacteria
  Bacterial resistance: Ampicillin, 100 μg/mL
  Growth temperature: 37°C
  Growth strain: DH5alpha
  Copy number: High Copy
Gene/Insert
  Gene/Insert name: NCAM2
  Species: H. sapiens (human)
  Insert size (bp): 2034
  Mutation: Fc region of human IgG contains D265A and P329A mutations (DAPA)
  Entrez Gene: NCAM2 (a.k.a. NCAM21)
  Promoter: CMV/SP6
  Tag / fusion protein: Fc(DAPA)-AviTag-6xHis (C terminal on backbone)
  Cloning method: Restriction Enzyme; 5′ cloning site GCGGCCGC (not destroyed); 3′ cloning site GGCGCGCC (not destroyed)
  Sequencing primers: 5′ ATTTAGGTGACACTATAG; 3′ CACGTACCAGTTGAACTTCACC
Resource information
  A portion of this plasmid was derived from a plasmid made by: synthesis by ThermoFisher
Terms and licenses: Academic/Nonprofit Terms; Industry Terms: Not Available to Industry
Depositor comments: Some plasmids in this collection may have an IS4-like element ISVsa5 family transposase upstream of the CMV promoter.
How to cite: pD649-HAsp-NCAM2-Fc(DAPA)-AviTag-6xHis was a gift from Chris Garcia (Addgene plasmid # 156945 ; http://n2t.net/addgene:156945 ; RRID:Addgene_156945)
