[The description below was written by a language model from this plasmid's Addgene catalogue record and pLannotate feature annotations shown in this document.]
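Description:
pD649-HAsp-NCAM2-Fc(DAPA)-AviTag-6xHis is a mammalian expression plasmid of about 8.1 kb, built on the pD649 backbone, for producing the extracellular domain of human NCAM2 (neural cell adhesion molecule 2) as a secreted Fc fusion protein. It is maintained in E. coli through a high-copy ColE1/pUC-type origin and selected with ampicillin via a β-lactamase gene. The feature table also shows an SV40 early promoter/EM7 promoter unit driving a puromycin N-acetyltransferase coding sequence with an SV40 polyadenylation signal, which would allow puromycin selection in mammalian cells, although the catalogue fields do not mention this use. Several short annotated fragments (KanR, lacZα, ble, f1 ori, rrnB T2) appear to be backbone remnants rather than functional parts.

Expression is driven by the CMV immediate-early enhancer and promoter, followed by a fragment of CMV intron A and an SP6 promoter that can serve for in vitro transcription or as a sequencing primer site. The open reading frame begins with a secretion signal: the name indicates an HA signal peptide, while the automated annotation flags a partial match to an IgH signal sequence. The signal is followed by the roughly 2 kb NCAM2 ectodomain, cloned between retained NotI and AscI sites. Downstream, on the backbone, lies a human IgG1 Fc carrying the D265A and P329A (DAPA) substitutions, which are generally used to reduce Fc effector binding. The Fc is followed by an AviTag for site-specific biotinylation by BirA and a 6xHis tag for metal-affinity purification, and the transcript ends at a bGH poly(A) signal. The construct belongs to a collection used to map interactions among human immunoglobulin-superfamily cell-surface proteins. The depositor notes that some plasmids in the set may carry an IS4-like transposase insertion upstream of the CMV promoter.
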