Features (pLannotate 1.2.2; 21 found; start..end, strand, type, name):
    119..143     -  CDS            KanR (fragment): aminoglycoside phosphotransferase; aph(3')-Ia; confers resistance to kanamycin
    254..842     +  rep_origin     ori: high-copy-number ColE1/pMB1/pBR322/pUC origin of replication
   1067..1084    +  terminator     rrnB T2 terminator (fragment): transcription terminator T2 from the E. coli rrnB gene
   1109..1128    -  CDS            lacZα (fragment): LacZα fragment of β-galactosidase; lacZ fragment
   1584..1600    +  protein_bind   lac operator: The lac repressor binds to the lac operator to inhibit transcription in E. coli. This inhibition can be relieved by adding lactose or isopropyl-β-D-thiogalactopyranoside (IPTG). lac repressor encoded by lacI
   1843..2146    +  enhancer       CMV enhancer: human cytomegalovirus immediate early enhancer
   2147..2350    +  promoter       CMV promoter: human cytomegalovirus (CMV) immediate early promoter
   2486..2529    +  intron         CMV intron (fragment): modified intron A from human cytomegalovirus
   2581..2599    +  promoter       SP6 promoter: promoter for bacteriophage SP6 RNA polymerase
   2603..2640    +  CDS            IgH signal sequence (fragment): signal sequence from the mouse immunoglobulin heavy chain variable region
   2728..4785    +  CDS            NCAM2 (fragment): NCAM2_HUMAN - Also known as NCAM21. Experimental evidence at protein level: Swiss-Prot protein existence level 1. May play important roles in selective fasciculation and zone- to-zone projection of the primary olfactory axons. From Homo sapiens (Human).
   4798..5475    +  CDS            IGHG1 (fragment): IGHG1_HUMAN - Experimental evidence at protein level: Swiss-Prot protein existence level 1. Constant region of immunoglobulin heavy chains. Immunoglobulins, also known as antibodies, are membrane-bound or secreted glycoproteins produced by B lymphocytes. In the recognition phase of humoral immunity, the membrane-bound immunoglobulins serve as receptors which, upon binding of a specific antigen, trigger the clonal expansion and differentiation of B lymphocytes into immunoglobulins- secreting plasma cells. Secreted immunoglobulins mediate the effector phase of humoral immunity, which results in
   5690..5801    +  polyA_signal   bGH poly(A) signal: bovine growth hormone polyadenylation signal
   5802..5910    +  rep_origin     f1 ori (fragment): f1 bacteriophage origin of replication; arrow indicates direction of (+) strand synthesis
   5924..6253    +  promoter       SV40 promoter: SV40 enhancer and early promoter
   6301..6348    +  promoter       EM7 promoter: synthetic bacterial promoter&nbsp
   6367..6966    +  CDS            PuroR (fragment): puromycin N-acetyltransferase; pac from Streptomyces; confers resistance to puromycin
   6976..7101    +  CDS            ble (fragment): BLE_KLEPN - Experimental evidence at protein level: Swiss-Prot protein existence level 1. Binding protein with a strong affinity to the bleomycin family of antibiotics. Binds to CL990; an antimitotic-antibiotic compound. From Klebsiella pneumoniae.
   7096..7217    +  polyA_signal   SV40 poly(A) signal: SV40 polyadenylation signal
   7270..8130    -  CDS            AmpR: β-lactamase; bla; confers resistance to ampicillin, carbenicillin, and related antibiotics
   8133..89      -  promoter       AmpR promoter (fragment) (across the origin): bla
>Addgene plasmid #156945 | pD649-HAsp-NCAM2-Fc(DAPA)-AviTag-6xHis | depositor full sequence | sequence record 302999 | Full Sequence
TTTCAATATTATTGAAGCATTTATCAGGGTTATTGTCTCATGAGCGGATACATATTTGAATGTATTTAGA
AAAATAAACAAATAGGGGTCAGTGTTACAACCAATTAACCAATTCTGAACATTATCGCGAGCCCATTTAT
ACCTGAATATGGCTCATAACACCCCTTGCTCATGACCAAAATCCCTTAACGTGAGTTACGCGCGCGTCGT
TCCACTGAGCGTCAGACCCCGTAGAAAAGATCAAAGGATCTTCTTGAGATCCTTTTTTTCTGCGCGTAAT
CTGCTGCTTGCAAACAAAAAAACCACCGCTACCAGCGGTGGTTTGTTTGCCGGATCAAGAGCTACCAACT
CTTTTTCCGAAGGTAACTGGCTTCAGCAGAGCGCAGATACCAAATACTGTTCTTCTAGTGTAGCCGTAGT
TAGCCCACCACTTCAAGAACTCTGTAGCACCGCCTACATACCTCGCTCTGCTAATCCTGTTACCAGTGGC
TGCTGCCAGTGGCGATAAGTCGTGTCTTACCGGGTTGGACTCAAGACGATAGTTACCGGATAAGGCGCAG
CGGTCGGGCTGAACGGGGGGTTCGTGCACACAGCCCAGCTTGGAGCGAACGACCTACACCGAACTGAGAT
ACCTACAGCGTGAGCTATGAGAAAGCGCCACGCTTCCCGAAGGGAGAAAGGCGGACAGGTATCCGGTAAG
CGGCAGGGTCGGAACAGGAGAGCGCACGAGGGAGCTTCCAGGGGGAAACGCCTGGTATCTTTATAGTCCT
GTCGGGTTTCGCCACCTCTGACTTGAGCGTCGATTTTTGTGATGCTCGTCAGGGGGGCGGAGCCTATGGA
AAAACGCCAGCAACGCGGCCTTTTTACGGTTCCTGGCCTTTTGCTGGCCTTTTGCTCACATGTTCTTTCC
TGCGTTATCCCCTGATTCTGTGGATAACCGTATTACCGCCTTTGAGTGAGCTGATACCGCTCGCCGCAGC
CGAACGACCGAGCGCAGCGAGTCAGTGAGCGAGGAAGCGGAAGGCGAGAGTAGGGAACTGCCAGGCATCA
AACTAAGCAGAAGGCCCCTGACGGATGGCCTTTTTGCGTTTCTACAAACTCTTTCTGTGTTGTAAAACGA
CGGCCAGTCTTAAGCTCGGGCCCCCTGGGCGGTTCTGATAACGAGTAATCGTTAATCCGCAAATAACGTA
AAAACCCGCTTCGGCGGGTTTTTTTATGGGGGGAGTTTAGGGAAAGAGCATTTGTCAGAATATTTAAGGG
CGCCTGTCACTTTGCTTGATATATGAGAATTATTTAACCTTATAAATGAGAAAAAAGCAACGCACTTTAA
ATAAGATACGTTGCTTTTTCGATTGATGAACACCTATAATTAAACTATTCATCTATTATTTATGATTTTT
TGTATATACAATATTTCTAGTTTGTTAAAGAGAATTAAGAAAATAAATCTCGAAAATAATAAAGGGAAAA
TCAGTTTTTGATATCAAAATTATACATGTCAACGATAATACAAAATATAATACAAACTATAAGATGTTAT
CAGTATTTATTATCATTTAGAATAAATTTTGTGTCGCCCTTAATTGTGAGCGGATAACAATTACGAGCTT
CATGCACAGTGGCGTTGACTCAATATTGGCCATTAGCCATATTATTCATTGGTTATATAGCATAAATCAA
TATTGGCTATTGGCCATTGCATACGTTGTATCTATATCATAATATGTACATTTATATTGGCTCATGTCCA
ATATGACCGCCATGTTGGCATTGATTATTGACTAGTTATTAATAGTAATCAATTACGGGGTCATTAGTTC
ATAGCCCATATATGGAGTTCCGCGTTACATAACTTACGGTAAATGGCCCGCCTGGCTGACCGCCCAACGA
CCCCCGCCCATTGACGTCAATAATGACGTATGTTCCCATAGTAACGCCAATAGGGACTTTCCATTGACGT
CAATGGGTGGAGTATTTACGGTAAACTGCCCACTTGGCAGTACATCAAGTGTATCATATGCCAAGTACGC
CCCCTATTGACGTCAATGACGGTAAATGGCCCGCCTGGCATTATGCCCAGTACATGACCTTATGGGACTT
TCCTACTTGGCAGTACATCTACGTATTAGTCATCGCTATTACCATGGTGATGCGGTTTTGGCAGTACATC
AATGGGCGTGGATAGCGGTTTGACTCACGGGGATTTCCAAGTCTCCACCCCATTGACGTCAATGGGAGTT
TGTTTTGGCACCAAAATCAACGGGACTTTCCAAAATGTCGTAACAACTCCGCCCCATTGACGCAAATGGG
CGGTAGGCGTGTACGGTGGGAGGTCTATATAAGCAGAGCTCGTTTAGTGAACCGTCAGATCGCCTGGAGA
CGCCATCCACGCTGTTTTGACCTCCATAGAAGACACCGGGACCGATCCAGCCTCCGCGGCCGGGAACGGT
GCATTGGAACGCGGATTCCCCGTGCCAAGAGTGACGTAAGTACCGCCTATAGAGTCTATAGGCCCACCCC
CTTGGCTTCGTTAGAACGCGGCTACAATTAATACATAACCTTATGTATCATACACATACGATTTAGGTGA
CACTATAGAATAACATCCACTTTGCCTTTCTCTCCACAGGTGTCCACTCCCAGGTCCAACTGCACCTCGG
TTCTATCGAAAACGCGCCTGCTAGCGCCACCATGAAGACCATCATTGCCCTGAGCTACATCTTCTGCCTG
GTGTTCGCTGCGGCCGCCTTGCTGCAAGTGACAATCAGCCTGAGCAAGGTGGAACTGAGCGTGGGCGAGA
GCAAGTTCTTCACCTGTACAGCCATCGGCGAGCCCGAGAGCATCGACTGGTATAATCCTCAGGGCGAGAA
GATCATCAGCACCCAGCGAGTGGTGGTGCAGAAAGAGGGCGTCAGAAGCCGGCTGACCATCTACAACGCC
AACATCGAGGACGCCGGCATCTACAGATGCCAGGCCACAGATGCTAAGGGCCAGACACAAGAGGCCACCG
TGGTGCTGGAAATCTACCAGAAGCTGACCTTCCGCGAGGTGGTGTCCCCTCAAGAGTTCAAGCAGGGCGA
AGATGCCGAGGTCGTGTGCAGAGTGTCTAGCTCTCCTGCTCCTGCCGTGTCCTGGCTGTACCACAATGAG
GAAGTGACCACCATCAGCGACAACAGATTCGCCATGCTGGCCAACAACAACCTGCAGATCCTGAACATCA
ACAAGAGCGACGAGGGAATCTATCGCTGCGAGGGCAGAGTGGAAGCCAGAGGCGAGATCGACTTCCGGGA
CATCATCGTGATCGTGAACGTGCCACCAGCCATCAGCATGCCCCAGAAGTCCTTTAACGCCACCGCCGAG
AGGGGCGAAGAGATGACCTTTAGCTGTAGAGCCAGCGGCTCTCCCGAGCCTGCCATCAGCTGGTTCAGAA
ACGGCAAGCTGATCGAGGAAAACGAGAAGTACATCCTGAAGGGCAGCAACACCGAGCTGACCGTGCGGAA
CATCATCAACTCTGACGGCGGACCCTACGTGTGCAGGGCCACAAACAAAGCTGGCGAGGATGAGAAGCAG
GCCTTCCTCCAGGTGTTCGTGCAGCCCCACATCATCCAGCTGAAGAACGAGACAACCTACGAGAACGGCC
AAGTGACCCTCGTGTGTGATGCCGAAGGCGAGCCCATTCCTGAGATCACCTGGAAGAGAGCCGTGGACGG
CTTCACCTTTACCGAGGGCGATAAGTCCCTGGACGGCCGGATTGAAGTGAAGGGCCAGCACGGATCTAGC
AGCCTGCACATCAAGGACGTGAAGCTGAGCGACAGCGGCAGATACGATTGTGAAGCCGCCAGCAGAATCG
GCGGCCACCAGAAATCCATGTACCTGGACATCGAGTACGCTCCCAAGTTCATCTCCAACCAGACAATCTA
CTACAGCTGGGAGGGCAACCCCATCAACATCAGCTGCGACGTGAAGTCCAATCCTCCTGCCAGCATCCAC
TGGCGGAGAGACAAACTGGTGCTGCCCGCCAAGAACACCACCAACCTGAAAACCTACAGCACCGGCCGGA
AGATGATCCTGGAAATCGCCCCTACCTCCGACAACGACTTCGGCCGGTATAATTGCACCGCCACCAACCA
CATCGGCACCCGGTTCCAAGAGTACATTCTGGCCCTGGCCGATGTGCCTAGCAGCCCTTATGGCGTGAAG
ATTATCGAGCTGAGCCAGACCACCGCCAAGGTGTCCTTCAACAAGCCTGATTCTCACGGCGGCGTGCCCA
TCCACCATTATCAGGTGGACGTGAAAGAGGTGGCCAGCGAGATCTGGAAGATCGTGCGATCTCATGGCGT
GCAGACCATGGTGGTGCTGAACAACCTGGAACCTAACACCACATACGAGATCAGAGTGGCCGCTGTGAAC
GGCAAAGGCCAGGGCGATTACAGCAAGATCGAGATCTTTCAGACCCTGCCTGTGCGCGAGCCTTCTCCAC
CTTCTATTCACGGCCAGCCAAGCAGCGGCAAGTCCTTCAAGCTGAGCATCACCAAGCAGGACGATGGCGG
AGCCCCTATCCTCGAGTATATCGTGAAGTACCGGTCCAAGGACAAAGAGGACCAGTGGCTGGAAAAGAAG
GTGCAGGGAAACAAGGACCACATCATTCTGGAACATCTGCAGTGGACCATGGGCTACGAGGTGCAGATCA
CCGCCGCCAATAGACTGGGCTACAGCGAGCCTACCGTGTACGAGTTCTCCATGCCTCCTAAGCCGAACAT
CATTAAGGACACCCTGTTCAATGGCGCGCCGGGCGGCGACAAGACCCACACCTGCCCCCCCTGCCCAGCT
CCAGAACTGCTGGGAGGGCCTTCCGTGTTCCTGTTCCCCCCCAAGCCCAAGGACACCCTGATGATCAGCA
GGACCCCCGAGGTGACCTGCGTGGTGGTGGCCGTGTCCCACGAGGACCCAGAGGTGAAGTTCAACTGGTA
CGTGGACGGCGTGGAGGTGCACAACGCCAAGACCAAGCCCAGAGAGGAGCAGTACAACAGCACCTACAGG
GTGGTGTCCGTGCTGACCGTGCTGCACCAGGACTGGCTGAACGGCAAAGAATACAAGTGCAAAGTCTCCA
ACAAGGCCCTGGCTGCCCCAATCGAAAAGACAATCAGCAAGGCCAAGGGCCAGCCACGGGAGCCCCAGGT
GTACACCCTGCCCCCCAGCCGGGAGGAGATGACCAAGAACCAGGTGTCCCTGACCTGTCTGGTGAAGGGC
TTCTACCCCAGCGATATCGCCGTGGAGTGGGAGAGCAACGGCCAGCCCGAGAACAACTACAAGACCACCC
CCCCAGTGCTGGACAGCGACGGCAGCTTCTTCCTGTACAGCAAGCTGACCGTGGACAAGTCCAGGTGGCA
GCAGGGCAACGTGTTCAGCTGCAGCGTGATGCACGAGGCCCTGCACAACCACTACACCCAGAAGTCCCTG
AGCCTGAGCCCCGGCGGCAGCGGTCTTAATGATATTTTCGAGGCTCAGAAGATTGAGTGGCATGAACACC
ACCACCATCACCACTAAGGCCGGCCTGTAGTCACTGGCACAACGCGTTACCCGGTAAGCCAATCGGGTAT
ACACGGTCGTCATACTGCAGACAGGGTTCTTCTACTTTGCAAGATAGTCTTGAGTAGTAAAATAAATAGA
TAGAGAAAATCAGCCTCGACTGTGCCTTCTAGTTGCCAGCCATCTGTTGTTTGCCCCTCCCCCGTGCCTT
CCTTGACCCTGGAAGGTGCCACTCCCACTGTCCTTTCCTAATAAAATGAGGAAATTGCATCACAACACTC
AACCCTATCTCGGTCTATTCTTTTGATTTATAAGGGATTTTGCCGATTTCGGCCTATTGGTTAAAAAATG
AGCTGATTTAACAAAAATTTAACGCGAATTAATTCTGTGGAATGTGTGTCAGTTAGGGTGTGGAAAGTCC
CCAGGCTCCCCAGCAGGCAGAAGTATGCAAAGCATGCATCTCAATTAGTCAGCAACCAGGTGTGGAAAGT
CCCCAGGCTCCCCAGCAGGCAGAAGTATGCAAAGCATGCATCTCAATTAGTCAGCAACCATAGTCCCGCC
CCTAACTCCGCCCATCCCGCCCCTAACTCCGCCCAGTTCCGCCCATTCTCCGCCCCATGGCTGACTAATT
TTTTTTATTTATGCAGAGGCCGAGGCCGCCTCTGCCTCTGAGCTATTCCAGAAGTAGTGAGGAGGCTTTT
TTGGAGGCCTAGGCTTTTGCAAAAAGCTCCCGGGAGCTTGTATATCCATTTTCGGATCTGATCAGCACGT
GTTGACAATTAATCATCGGCATAGTATATCGGCATAGTATAATACGACAAGGTGAGGAACTAAACCATGA
CCGAGTACAAGCCCACGGTGCGCCTCGCCACCCGCGACGACGTCCCCAGGGCCGTACGCACCCTCGCCGC
CGCGTTCGCCGACTACCCCGCCACGCGCCACACCGTCGATCCGGACCGCCACATCGAGCGGGTCACCGAG
CTGCAAGAACTCTTCCTCACGCGCGTCGGGCTCGACATCGGCAAGGTGTGGGTCGCGGACGACGGCGCCG
CGGTGGCGGTCTGGACCACGCCGGAGAGCGTCGAAGCGGGGGCGGTGTTCGCCGAGATCGGCCCGCGCAT
GGCCGAGTTGAGCGGTTCCCGGCTGGCCGCGCAGCAACAGATGGAAGGCCTCCTGGCGCCGCACCGGCCC
AAGGAGCCCGCGTGGTTCCTGGCCACCGTCGGCGTCTCGCCCGACCACCAGGGCAAGGGTCTGGGCAGCG
CCGTCGTGCTCCCCGGAGTGGAGGCGGCCGAGCGCGCCGGGGTGCCCGCCTTCCTGGAGACATCCGCGCC
CCGCAACCTCCCCTTCTACGAGCGGCTCGGCTTCACCGTCACCGCCGACGTCGAGGTGCCCGAAGGACCG
CGCACCTGGTGCATGACCCGCAAGCCCGGTGCCTGACACGTGCTACGAGATTTCGATTCCACCGCCGCCT
TCTATGAAAGGTTGGGCTTCGGAATCGTTTTCCGGGACGCCGGCTGGATGATCCTCCAGCGCGGGGATCT
CATGCTGGAGTTCTTCGCCCACCCCAACTTGTTTATTGCAGCTTATAATGGTTACAAATAAAGCAATAGC
ATCACAAATTTCACAAATAAAGCATTTTTTTCACTGCATTCTAGTTGTGGTTTGTCCAAACTCATCAATG
TATCTTATCATGTCTGTATACCGTCGACCTCTAGCTAGAGCTTGGCGTAATCATGGTCATTACCAATGCT
TAATCAGTGAGGCACCTATCTCAGCGATCTGTCTATTTCGTTCATCCATAGTTGCCTGACTCCCCGTCGT
GTAGATAACTACGATACGGGAGGGCTTACCATCTGGCCCCAGCGCTGCGATGATACCGCGAGAACCACGC
TCACCGGCTCCGGATTTATCAGCAATAAACCAGCCAGCCGGAAGGGCCGAGCGCAGAAGTGGTCCTGCAA
CTTTATCCGCCTCCATCCAGTCTATTAATTGTTGCCGGGAAGCTAGAGTAAGTAGTTCGCCAGTTAATAG
TTTGCGCAACGTTGTTGCCATCGCTACAGGCATCGTGGTGTCACGCTCGTCGTTTGGTATGGCTTCATTC
AGCTCCGGTTCCCAACGATCAAGGCGAGTTACATGATCCCCCATGTTGTGCAAAAAAGCGGTTAGCTCCT
TCGGTCCTCCGATCGTTGTCAGAAGTAAGTTGGCCGCAGTGTTATCACTCATGGTTATGGCAGCACTGCA
TAATTCTCTTACTGTCATGCCATCCGTAAGATGCTTTTCTGTGACTGGTGAGTACTCAACCAAGTCATTC
TGAGAATAGTGTATGCGGCGACCGAGTTGCTCTTGCCCGGCGTCAATACGGGATAATACCGCGCCACATA
GCAGAACTTTAAAAGTGCTCATCATTGGAAAACGTTCTTCGGGGCGAAAACTCTCAAGGATCTTACCGCT
GTTGAGATCCAGTTCGATGTAACCCACTCGTGCACCCAACTGATCTTCAGCATCTTTTACTTTCACCAGC
GTTTCTGGGTGAGCAAAAACAGGAAGGCAAAATGCCGCAAAAAAGGGAATAAGGGCGACACGGAAATGTT
GAATACTCATATTCTTCCTT
