>Addgene plasmid #156945 | pD649-HAsp-NCAM2-Fc(DAPA)-AviTag-6xHis | depositor partial sequence | sequence record 303000 | insert (extracellular domain)
TTGCTGCAAGTGACAATCAGCCTGAGCAAGGTGGAACTGAGCGTGGGCGAGAGCAAGTTCTTCACCTGTA
CAGCCATCGGCGAGCCCGAGAGCATCGACTGGTATAATCCTCAGGGCGAGAAGATCATCAGCACCCAGCG
AGTGGTGGTGCAGAAAGAGGGCGTCAGAAGCCGGCTGACCATCTACAACGCCAACATCGAGGACGCCGGC
ATCTACAGATGCCAGGCCACAGATGCTAAGGGCCAGACACAAGAGGCCACCGTGGTGCTGGAAATCTACC
AGAAGCTGACCTTCCGCGAGGTGGTGTCCCCTCAAGAGTTCAAGCAGGGCGAAGATGCCGAGGTCGTGTG
CAGAGTGTCTAGCTCTCCTGCTCCTGCCGTGTCCTGGCTGTACCACAATGAGGAAGTGACCACCATCAGC
GACAACAGATTCGCCATGCTGGCCAACAACAACCTGCAGATCCTGAACATCAACAAGAGCGACGAGGGAA
TCTATCGCTGCGAGGGCAGAGTGGAAGCCAGAGGCGAGATCGACTTCCGGGACATCATCGTGATCGTGAA
CGTGCCACCAGCCATCAGCATGCCCCAGAAGTCCTTTAACGCCACCGCCGAGAGGGGCGAAGAGATGACC
TTTAGCTGTAGAGCCAGCGGCTCTCCCGAGCCTGCCATCAGCTGGTTCAGAAACGGCAAGCTGATCGAGG
AAAACGAGAAGTACATCCTGAAGGGCAGCAACACCGAGCTGACCGTGCGGAACATCATCAACTCTGACGG
CGGACCCTACGTGTGCAGGGCCACAAACAAAGCTGGCGAGGATGAGAAGCAGGCCTTCCTCCAGGTGTTC
GTGCAGCCCCACATCATCCAGCTGAAGAACGAGACAACCTACGAGAACGGCCAAGTGACCCTCGTGTGTG
ATGCCGAAGGCGAGCCCATTCCTGAGATCACCTGGAAGAGAGCCGTGGACGGCTTCACCTTTACCGAGGG
CGATAAGTCCCTGGACGGCCGGATTGAAGTGAAGGGCCAGCACGGATCTAGCAGCCTGCACATCAAGGAC
GTGAAGCTGAGCGACAGCGGCAGATACGATTGTGAAGCCGCCAGCAGAATCGGCGGCCACCAGAAATCCA
TGTACCTGGACATCGAGTACGCTCCCAAGTTCATCTCCAACCAGACAATCTACTACAGCTGGGAGGGCAA
CCCCATCAACATCAGCTGCGACGTGAAGTCCAATCCTCCTGCCAGCATCCACTGGCGGAGAGACAAACTG
GTGCTGCCCGCCAAGAACACCACCAACCTGAAAACCTACAGCACCGGCCGGAAGATGATCCTGGAAATCG
CCCCTACCTCCGACAACGACTTCGGCCGGTATAATTGCACCGCCACCAACCACATCGGCACCCGGTTCCA
AGAGTACATTCTGGCCCTGGCCGATGTGCCTAGCAGCCCTTATGGCGTGAAGATTATCGAGCTGAGCCAG
ACCACCGCCAAGGTGTCCTTCAACAAGCCTGATTCTCACGGCGGCGTGCCCATCCACCATTATCAGGTGG
ACGTGAAAGAGGTGGCCAGCGAGATCTGGAAGATCGTGCGATCTCATGGCGTGCAGACCATGGTGGTGCT
GAACAACCTGGAACCTAACACCACATACGAGATCAGAGTGGCCGCTGTGAACGGCAAAGGCCAGGGCGAT
TACAGCAAGATCGAGATCTTTCAGACCCTGCCTGTGCGCGAGCCTTCTCCACCTTCTATTCACGGCCAGC
CAAGCAGCGGCAAGTCCTTCAAGCTGAGCATCACCAAGCAGGACGATGGCGGAGCCCCTATCCTCGAGTA
TATCGTGAAGTACCGGTCCAAGGACAAAGAGGACCAGTGGCTGGAAAAGAAGGTGCAGGGAAACAAGGAC
CACATCATTCTGGAACATCTGCAGTGGACCATGGGCTACGAGGTGCAGATCACCGCCGCCAATAGACTGG
GCTACAGCGAGCCTACCGTGTACGAGTTCTCCATGCCTCCTAAGCCGAACATCATTAAGGACACCCTGTT
CAAT
